Addgene plasmid #161637: IDG_FXYD7_OE_1
Purpose: Overexpresses FXYD7
Depositing lab: Mike McManus. Depositing organization: University of California, San Francisco (UCSF).
Backbone
  Vector backbone: pLX304
  Vector type: Mammalian Expression
  Selectable markers: Blasticidin
Growth in bacteria
  Bacterial resistance: Ampicillin, 100 μg/mL
  Growth temperature: 30°C
  Growth strain: NEB Stable
  Copy number: Low Copy
Gene/Insert
  Gene/Insert name: FXYD7
  Species: H. sapiens (human)
  Entrez Gene: FXYD7 (a.k.a. FLJ25096)
  Tag / fusion protein: V5 (C terminal on backbone)
  Cloning method: Gateway Cloning
Terms and licenses: Academic/Nonprofit Terms; Industry Terms: Not Available to Industry
How to cite: IDG_FXYD7_OE_1 was a gift from Mike McManus (Addgene plasmid # 161637 ; http://n2t.net/addgene:161637 ; RRID:Addgene_161637)
