[The description below was written by a language model from this plasmid's Addgene catalogue record and pLannotate feature annotations shown in this document.]
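Description:
IDG_FXYD7_OE_1 is a mammalian overexpression plasmid for human FXYD7, built by Gateway cloning into the pLX304 backbone. Although the catalogue lists it simply as a mammalian expression vector, the feature table shows the architecture of a third-generation, self-inactivating HIV-1 lentiviral transfer vector. An RSV promoter drives a truncated 5' LTR, followed by the Ψ packaging signal, a gag fragment, the Rev response element and a cPPT/CTS, with a ΔU3 3' LTR closing the proviral region. Together these elements allow the genomic RNA to be packaged when helper functions are supplied in trans. They also leave the integrated provirus without LTR promoter activity. In bacteria the plasmid carries a ColE1/pUC-type origin and the β-lactamase gene for ampicillin selection, along with an f1 origin and leftover lac and T7/T3 cloning-vector elements. The record describes it as low copy despite the pUC-type origin annotation.

Within the proviral region there are two expression units. The human PGK promoter drives blasticidin S deaminase, which permits blasticidin selection of transduced or transfected mammalian cells. Downstream, the CMV immediate-early enhancer and promoter drive the FXYD7 coding sequence, which is flanked by the attB1 and attB2 sites left by Gateway recombination. The attB2 site is followed by a backbone-encoded V5 epitope, recorded as a C-terminal tag on the protein and useful for antibody detection. A WPRE after the tag enhances transcript stability and expression. An SV40 polyadenylation signal and SV40 origin lie beyond the 3' LTR. The stated purpose is overexpression of FXYD7, and the design suits both transient expression and generation of stable blasticidin-resistant cell populations.
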