Features (pLannotate 1.2.2; 31 found; start..end, strand, type, name):
    143..446     +  enhancer       CMV enhancer: human cytomegalovirus immediate early enhancer
    447..650     +  promoter       CMV promoter: human cytomegalovirus (CMV) immediate early promoter
    674..691     +  protein_bind   attB1 (fragment): mutant version of attB; core recombination site for the Gateway® BP reaction BP Clonase™
    697..936     +  CDS            FXYD7: FXYD7_HUMAN - Experimental evidence at protein level: Swiss-Prot protein existence level 1. From Homo sapiens (Human).
    938..962     -  protein_bind   attB2: mutant version of attB; recombination site for the Gateway® BP reaction BP Clonase™
    964..1005    +  CDS            V5 tag: epitope tag from simian virus 5
   1047..1635    +  misc_feature   WPRE: woodchuck hepatitis virus posttranscriptional regulatory element
   1686..1705    +  misc_feature   cPPT/CTS (fragment): central polypurine tract and central termination sequence of HIV-1
   1707..1940    +  LTR            3' LTR (ΔU3): self-inactivating 3' long terminal repeat (LTR) from HIV-1
   2018..2139    +  polyA_signal   SV40 poly(A) signal: SV40 polyadenylation signal
   2179..2314    +  rep_origin     SV40 ori: SV40 origin of replication
   2335..2353    -  promoter       T7 promoter: promoter for bacteriophage T7 RNA polymerase
   2361..2516    +  CDS            lacZα (fragment): LacZα fragment of β-galactosidase; lacZ fragment
   2521..2949    +  rep_origin     f1 ori (sequence partly withheld): f1 bacteriophage origin of replication; arrow indicates direction of (+) strand synthesis
   3002..3106    +  promoter       AmpR promoter: bla
   3107..3967    +  CDS            AmpR: β-lactamase; bla; confers resistance to ampicillin, carbenicillin, and related antibiotics
   4138..4726    +  rep_origin     ori: high-copy-number ColE1/pMB1/pBR322/pUC origin of replication
   4909..5001    +  CDS            lacI (fragment): lac repressor; lacI; The lac repressor binds to the lac operator to inhibit transcription in E. coli. This inhibition can be relieved by adding lactose or isopropyl-β-D-thiogalactopyranoside (IPTG).
   5014..5035    +  protein_bind   CAP binding site: CAP binding activates transcription in the presence of cAMP. E. coli catabolite activator protein
   5050..5080    +  promoter       lac promoter: promoter for the E. coli lac operon
   5088..5104    +  protein_bind   lac operator: The lac repressor binds to the lac operator to inhibit transcription in E. coli. This inhibition can be relieved by adding lactose or isopropyl-β-D-thiogalactopyranoside (IPTG). lac repressor encoded by lacI
   5149..5167    +  promoter       T3 promoter: promoter for bacteriophage T3 RNA polymerase
   5195..5421    +  promoter       RSV promoter: Rous sarcoma virus enhancer/promoter
   5422..5602    +  LTR            5' LTR (truncated): truncated 5' long terminal repeat (LTR) from HIV-1
   5649..5774    +  misc_feature   HIV-1 Ψ: packaging signal of human immunodeficiency virus type 1
   5758..6121    +  CDS            HIV-1 gag (fragment): gag protein from human immunodeficiency virus 1; gag
   6267..6500    +  misc_feature   RRE: The Rev response element (RRE) of HIV-1 allows for Rev-dependent mRNA export from the nucleus to the cytoplasm.
   6877..6903    +  CDS            Rev (fragment): human immunodeficiency virus 1 (HIV-1) Rev protein; rev; enhances nuclear export of unspliced and incompletely spliced viral mRNAs
   6904..7404    +  promoter       hPGK promoter: human phosphoglycerate kinase 1 promoter
   7416..7811    +  CDS            BSD: blasticidin S deaminase; Aspergillus terreus BSD; confers resistance to blasticidin
   7871..26      +  misc_feature   cPPT/CTS (across the origin): central polypurine tract and central termination sequence of HIV-1
>Addgene plasmid #161637 | IDG_FXYD7_OE_1 | addgene full sequence | sequence record 334533 | Addgene NGS Result
AACAAATTACAAAAATTCAAAATTTTCGGGTTTATTACAGGGACAGCAGAGATCCACTTTGGCGCCGGCT
CGAGGGGGCCCGGGGTTATTAATAGTAATCAATTACGGGGTCATTAGTTCATAGCCCATATATGGAGTTC
CGCGTTACATAACTTACGGTAAATGGCCCGCCTGGCTGACCGCCCAACGACCCCCGCCCATTGACGTCAA
TAATGACGTATGTTCCCATAGTAACGCCAATAGGGACTTTCCATTGACGTCAATGGGTGGAGTATTTACG
GTAAACTGCCCACTTGGCAGTACATCAAGTGTATCATATGCCAAGTACGCCCCCTATTGACGTCAATGAC
GGTAAATGGCCCGCCTGGCATTATGCCCAGTACATGACCTTATGGGACTTTCCTACTTGGCAGTACATCT
ACGTATTAGTCATCGCTATTACCATGGTGATGCGGTTTTGGCAGTACATCAATGGGCGTGGATAGCGGTT
TGACTCACGGGGATTTCCAAGTCTCCACCCCATTGACGTCAATGGGAGTTTGTTTTGGCACCAAAATCAA
CGGGACTTTCCAAAATGTCGTAACAACTCCGCCCCATTGACGCAAATGGGCGGTAGGCGTGTACGGTGGG
AGGTCTATATAAGCAGAGCTCTCTGGCTAACTGTCGGGATCAACAAGTTTGTACAAAAAAGTTGGCATGG
CGACCCCGACCCAGACCCCCACAAAGGCTCCTGAGGAACCTGACCCATTTTACTATGACTACAACACGGT
GCAGACTGTGGGCATGACTCTGGCAACCATCTTGTTCCTGCTGGGTATCCTCATCGTCATCAGCAAGAAG
GTGAAGTGCAGGAAGGCGGACTCCAGGTCTGAGAGCCCAACCTGCAAATCCTGTAAGTCTGAGCTTCCCT
CTTCAGCCCCTGGTGGCGGCGGCGTGTACCCAACTTTCTTGTACAAAGTGGTTGGTAAGCCTATCCCTAA
CCCTCTCCTCGGTCTCGATTCTACGTAGTAATGAGCTAGCGCTAACCGGTGGCGCGTTAAGTCGACAATC
AACCTCTGGATTACAAAATTTGTGAAAGATTGACTGGTATTCTTAACTATGTTGCTCCTTTTACGCTATG
TGGATACGCTGCTTTAATGCCTTTGTATCATGCTATTGCTTCCCGTATGGCTTTCATTTTCTCCTCCTTG
TATAAATCCTGGTTGCTGTCTCTTTATGAGGAGTTGTGGCCCGTTGTCAGGCAACGTGGCGTGGTGTGCA
CTGTGTTTGCTGACGCAACCCCCACTGGTTGGGGCATTGCCACCACCTGTCAGCTCCTTTCCGGGACTTT
CGCTTTCCCCCTCCCTATTGCCACGGCGGAACTCATCGCCGCCTGCCTTGCCCGCTGCTGGACAGGGGCT
CGGCTGTTGGGCACTGACAATTCCGTGGTGTTGTCGGGGAAATCATCGTCCTTTCCTTGGCTGCTCGCCT
GTGTTGCCACCTGGATTCTGCGCGGGACGTCCTTCTGCTACGTCCCTTCGGCCCTCAATCCAGCGGACCT
TCCTTCCCGCGGCCTGCTGCCGGCTCTGCGGCCTCTTCCGCGTCTTCGCCTTCGCCCTCAGACGAGTCGG
ATCTCCCTTTGGGCCGCCTCCCCGCGTCGACTTTAAGACCAATGACTTACAAGGCAGCTGTAGATCTTAG
CCACTTTTTAAAAGAAAAGGGGGGACTGGAAGGGCTAATTCACTCCCAACGAAGACAAGATCTGCTTTTT
GCTTGTACTGGGTCTCTCTGGTTAGACCAGATCTGAGCCTGGGAGCTCTCTGGCTAACTAGGGAACCCAC
TGCTTAAGCCTCAATAAAGCTTGCCTTGAGTGCTTCAAGTAGTGTGTGCCCGTCTGTTGTGTGACTCTGG
TAACTAGAGATCCCTCAGACCCTTTTAGTCAGTGTGGAAAATCTCTAGCAGTACGTATAGTAGTTCATGT
CATCTTATTATTCAGTATTTATAACTTGCAAAGAAATGAATATCAGAGAGTGAGAGGAACTTGTTTATTG
CAGCTTATAATGGTTACAAATAAAGCAATAGCATCACAAATTTCACAAATAAAGCATTTTTTTCACTGCA
TTCTAGTTGTGGTTTGTCCAAACTCATCAATGTATCTTATCATGTCTGGCTCTAGCTATCCCGCCCCTAA
CTCCGCCCATCCCGCCCCTAACTCCGCCCAGTTCCGCCCATTCTCCGCCCCATGGCTGACTAATTTTTTT
TATTTATGCAGAGGCCGAGGCCGCCTCGGCCTCTGAGCTATTCCAGAAGTAGTGAGGAGGCTTTTTTGGA
GGCCTAGGGACGTACCCAATTCGCCCTATAGTGAGTCGTATTACGCGCGCTCACTGGCCGTCGTTTTACA
ACGTCGTGACTGGGAAAACCCTGGCGTTACCCAACTTAATCGCCTTGCAGCACATCCCCCTTTCGCCAGC
TGGCGTAATAGCGAAGAGGCCCGCACCGATCGCCCTTCCCAACAGTTGCGCAGCCTGAATGGCGAATGGG
[124 nt withheld, positions 2521-2644]
C
[91 nt withheld, positions 2646-2736]
A
[49 nt withheld, positions 2738-2786]
CCTTTGACGTTGGAGTCCACGTTCTTT
[37 nt withheld, positions 2814-2850]
ACCCTATCTCGGTCTATTCTTTTGATTTATAAGGGATTTTGCCGATTTCGGCCTATTGGTTAAAAAATGA
GCTGATTTAACAAAAATTTAACGCGAATTTTAACAAAATATTAACGCTTACAATTTAGGTGGCACTTTTC
GGGGAAATGTGCGCGGAACCCCTATTTGTTTATTTTTCTAAATACATTCAAATATGTATCCGCTCATGAG
ACAATAACCCTGATAAATGCTTCAATAATATTGAAAAAGGAAGAGTATGAGTATTCAACATTTCCGTGTC
GCCCTTATTCCCTTTTTTGCGGCATTTTGCCTTCCTGTTTTTGCTCACCCAGAAACGCTGGTGAAAGTAA
AAGATGCTGAAGATCAGTTGGGTGCACGAGTGGGTTACATCGAACTGGATCTCAACAGCGGTAAGATCCT
TGAGAGTTTTCGCCCCGAAGAACGTTTTCCAATGATGAGCACTTTTAAAGTTCTGCTATGTGGCGCGGTA
TTATCCCGTATTGACGCCGGGCAAGAGCAACTCGGTCGCCGCATACACTATTCTCAGAATGACTTGGTTG
AGTACTCACCAGTCACAGAAAAGCATCTTACGGATGGCATGACAGTAAGAGAATTATGCAGTGCTGCCAT
AACCATGAGTGATAACACTGCGGCCAACTTACTTCTGACAACGATCGGAGGACCGAAGGAGCTAACCGCT
TTTTTGCACAACATGGGGGATCATGTAACTCGCCTTGATCGTTGGGAACCGGAGCTGAATGAAGCCATAC
CAAACGACGAGCGTGACACCACGATGCCTGTAGCAATGGCAACAACGTTGCGCAAACTATTAACTGGCGA
ACTACTTACTCTAGCTTCCCGGCAACAATTAATAGACTGGATGGAGGCGGATAAAGTTGCAGGACCACTT
CTGCGCTCGGCCCTTCCGGCTGGCTGGTTTATTGCTGATAAATCTGGAGCCGGTGAGCGTGGGTCTCGCG
GTATCATTGCAGCACTGGGGCCAGATGGTAAGCCCTCCCGTATCGTAGTTATCTACACGACGGGGAGTCA
GGCAACTATGGATGAACGAAATAGACAGATCGCTGAGATAGGTGCCTCACTGATTAAGCATTGGTAACTG
TCAGACCAAGTTTACTCATATATACTTTAGATTGATTTAAAACTTCATTTTTAATTTAAAAGGATCTAGG
TGAAGATCCTTTTTGATAATCTCATGACCAAAATCCCTTAACGTGAGTTTTCGTTCCACTGAGCGTCAGA
CCCCGTAGAAAAGATCAAAGGATCTTCTTGAGATCCTTTTTTTCTGCGCGTAATCTGCTGCTTGCAAACA
AAAAAACCACCGCTACCAGCGGTGGTTTGTTTGCCGGATCAAGAGCTACCAACTCTTTTTCCGAAGGTAA
CTGGCTTCAGCAGAGCGCAGATACCAAATACTGTTCTTCTAGTGTAGCCGTAGTTAGGCCACCACTTCAA
GAACTCTGTAGCACCGCCTACATACCTCGCTCTGCTAATCCTGTTACCAGTGGCTGCTGCCAGTGGCGAT
AAGTCGTGTCTTACCGGGTTGGACTCAAGACGATAGTTACCGGATAAGGCGCAGCGGTCGGGCTGAACGG
GGGGTTCGTGCACACAGCCCAGCTTGGAGCGAACGACCTACACCGAACTGAGATACCTACAGCGTGAGCT
ATGAGAAAGCGCCACGCTTCCCGAAGGGAGAAAGGCGGACAGGTATCCGGTAAGCGGCAGGGTCGGAACA
GGAGAGCGCACGAGGGAGCTTCCAGGGGGAAACGCCTGGTATCTTTATAGTCCTGTCGGGTTTCGCCACC
TCTGACTTGAGCGTCGATTTTTGTGATGCTCGTCAGGGGGGCGGAGCCTATGGAAAAACGCCAGCAACGC
GGCCTTTTTACGGTTCCTGGCCTTTTGCTGGCCTTTTGCTCACATGTTCTTTCCTGCGTTATCCCCTGAT
TCTGTGGATAACCGTATTACCGCCTTTGAGTGAGCTGATACCGCTCGCCGCAGCCGAACGACCGAGCGCA
GCGAGTCAGTGAGCGAGGAAGCGGAAGAGCGCCCAATACGCAAACCGCCTCTCCCCGCGCGTTGGCCGAT
TCATTAATGCAGCTGGCACGACAGGTTTCCCGACTGGAAAGCGGGCAGTGAGCGCAACGCAATTAATGTG
AGTTAGCTCACTCATTAGGCACCCCAGGCTTTACACTTTATGCTTCCGGCTCGTATGTTGTGTGGAATTG
TGAGCGGATAACAATTTCACACAGGAAACAGCTATGACCATGATTACGCCAAGCGCGCAATTAACCCTCA
CTAAAGGGAACAAAAGCTGGAGCTGCAAGCTTAATGTAGTCTTATGCAATACTCTTGTAGTCTTGCAACA
TGGTAACGATGAGTTAGCAACATGCCTTACAAGGAGAGAAAAAGCACCGTGCATGCCGATTGGTGGAAGT
AAGGTGGTACGATCGTGCCTTATTAGGAAGGCAACAGACGGGTCTGACATGGATTGGACGAACCACTGAA
TTGCCGCATTGCAGAGATATTGTATTTAAGTGCCTAGCTCGATACATAAACGGGTCTCTCTGGTTAGACC
AGATCTGAGCCTGGGAGCTCTCTGGCTAACTAGGGAACCCACTGCTTAAGCCTCAATAAAGCTTGCCTTG
AGTGCTTCAAGTAGTGTGTGCCCGTCTGTTGTGTGACTCTGGTAACTAGAGATCCCTCAGACCCTTTTAG
TCAGTGTGGAAAATCTCTAGCAGTGGCGCCCGAACAGGGACTTGAAAGCGAAAGGGAAACCAGAGGAGCT
CTCTCGACGCAGGACTCGGCTTGCTGAAGCGCGCACGGCAAGAGGCGAGGGGCGGCGACTGGTGAGTACG
CCAAAAATTTTGACTAGCGGAGGCTAGAAGGAGAGAGATGGGTGCGAGAGCGTCAGTATTAAGCGGGGGA
GAATTAGATCGCGATGGGAAAAAATTCGGTTAAGGCCAGGGGGAAAGAAAAAATATAAATTAAAACATAT
AGTATGGGCAAGCAGGGAGCTAGAACGATTCGCAGTTAATCCTGGCCTGTTAGAAACATCAGAAGGCTGT
AGACAAATACTGGGACAGCTACAACCATCCCTTCAGACAGGATCAGAAGAACTTAGATCATTATATAATA
CAGTAGCAACCCTCTATTGTGTGCATCAAAGGATAGAGATAAAAGACACCAAGGAAGCTTTAGACAAGAT
AGAGGAAGAGCAAAACAAAAGTAAGACCACCGCACAGCAAGCGGCCGCTGATCTTCAGACCTGGAGGAGG
AGATATGAGGGACAATTGGAGAAGTGAATTATATAAATATAAAGTAGTAAAAATTGAACCATTAGGAGTA
GCACCCACCAAGGCAAAGAGAAGAGTGGTGCAGAGAGAAAAAAGAGCAGTGGGAATAGGAGCTTTGTTCC
TTGGGTTCTTGGGAGCAGCAGGAAGCACTATGGGCGCAGCGTCAATGACGCTGACGGTACAGGCCAGACA
ATTATTGTCTGGTATAGTGCAGCAGCAGAACAATTTGCTGAGGGCTATTGAGGCGCAACAGCATCTGTTG
CAACTCACAGTCTGGGGCATCAAGCAGCTCCAGGCAAGAATCCTGGCTGTGGAAAGATACCTAAAGGATC
AACAGCTCCTGGGGATTTGGGGTTGCTCTGGAAAACTCATTTGCACCACTGCTGTGCCTTGGAATGCTAG
TTGGAGTAATAAATCTCTGGAACAGATTTGGAATCACACGACCTGGATGGAGTGGGACAGAGAAATTAAC
AATTACACAAGCTTAATACACTCCTTAATTGAAGAATCGCAAAACCAGCAAGAAAAGAATGAACAAGAAT
TATTGGAATTAGATAAATGGGCAAGTTTGTGGAATTGGTTTAACATAACAAATTGGCTGTGGTATATAAA
ATTATTCATAATGATAGTAGGAGGCTTGGTAGGTTTAAGAATAGTTTTTGCTGTACTTTCTATAGTGAAT
AGAGTTAGGCAGGGATATTCACCATTATCGTTTCAGACCCACCTCCCAACCCCGAGGGGACCCTTGCGCC
TTTTCCAAGGCAGCCCTGGGTTTGCGCAGGGACGCGGCTGCTCTGGGCGTGGTTCCGGGAAACGCAGCGG
CGCCGACCCTGGGTCTCGCACATTCTTCACGTCCGTTCGCAGCGTCACCCGGATCTTCGCCGCTACCCTT
GTGGGCCCCCCGGCGACGCTTCCTGCTCCGCCCCTAAGTCGGGAAGGTTCCTTGCGGTTCGCGGCGTGCC
GGACGTGACAAACGGAAGCCGCACGTCTCACTAGTACCCTCGCAGACGGACAGCGCCAGGGAGCAATGGC
AGCGCGCCGACCGCGATGGGCTGTGGCCAATAGCGGCTGCTCAGCAGGGCGCGCCGAGAGCAGCGGCCGG
GAAGGGGCGGTGCGGGAGGCGGGGTGTGGGGCGGTAGTGTGGGCCCTGTTCCTGCCCGCGCGGTGTTCCG
CATTCTGCAAGCCTCCGGAGCGCACGTCGGCAGTCGGCTCCCTCGTTGACCGAATCACCGACCTCTCTCC
CCAGGGGGTACCACCATGGCCAAGCCTTTGTCTCAAGAAGAATCCACCCTCATTGAAAGAGCAACGGCTA
CAATCAACAGCATCCCCATCTCTGAAGACTACAGCGTCGCCAGCGCAGCTCTCTCTAGCGACGGCCGCAT
CTTCACTGGTGTCAATGTATATCATTTTACTGGGGGACCTTGTGCAGAACTCGTGGTGCTGGGCACTGCT
GCTGCTGCGGCAGCTGGCAACCTGACTTGTATCGTCGCGATCGGAAATGAGAACAGGGGCATCTTGAGCC
CCTGCGGACGGTGCCGACAGGTGCTTCTCGATCTGCATCCTGGGATCAAAGCCATAGTGAAGGACAGTGA
TGGACAGCCGACGGCAGTTGGGATTCGTGAATTGCTGCCCTCTGGTTATGTGTGGGAGGGCCTGCAGCTG
CAGTAGTAAGAATTCTAGATCTTGAGACAAATGGCAGTATTCATCCACAATTTTAAAAGAAAAGGGGGGA
TTGGGGGGTACAGTGCAGGGGAAAGAATAGTAGACATAATAGCAACAGACATACAAACTAAAGAATTACA
AA
